Addgene plasmid #211278: pBiT3.1-C_EIF2A:1-585
Purpose: Mammalian expression of full-length human EIF2A. C-terminal HiBiT tag.
Depositing lab: Cheryl Arrowsmith. Depositing organization: University of Toronto. Publication: A Target Class Ligandability Evaluation of WD40 Repeat-Containing Proteins. Ackloo S, Li F, Szewczyk M, Seitova A, Loppnau P, Zeng H, Xu J, Ahmad S, Arnautova YA, Baghaie AJ, Beldar S, Bolotokova A, Centrella PA, Chau I, Clark MA, Cuozzo JW, Dehghani-Tafti S, Disch JS, Dong A, Dumas A, Feng JA, Ghiabi P, Gibson E, Gilmer J, Goldman B, Green SR, Guie MA, Guilinger JP, Harms N, Herasymenko O, Houliston S, Hutchinson A, Kearnes S, Keefe AD, Kimani SW, Kramer T, Kutera M, Kwak HA, Lento C, Li Y, Liu J, Loup J, Machado RAC, Mulhern CJ, Perveen S, Righetto GL, Riley P, Shrestha S, Sigel EA, Silva M, Sintchak MD, Slakman BL, Taylor RD, Thompson J, Torng W, Underkoffler C, von Rechenberg M, Walsh RT, Watson I, Wilson DJ, Wolf E, Yadav M, Yazdi AK, Zhang J, Zhang Y, Santhakumar V, Edwards AM, Barsyte-Lovejoy D, Schapira M, Brown PJ, Halabelian L, Arrowsmith CH. J Med Chem. 2025 Jan 23;68(2):1092-1112. doi: 10.1021/acs.jmedchem.4c02010. Epub 2024 Nov 4. PubMed 39495097.
Backbone
  Vector backbone: pBiT3.1-C
  Backbone manufacturer: Promega
  Vector type: Mammalian Expression
  Selectable markers: Neomycin (select with G418)
Growth in bacteria
  Bacterial resistance: Kanamycin, 50 μg/mL
  Growth temperature: 37°C
  Growth strain: DH5alpha
  Copy number: High Copy
Gene/Insert
  Gene/Insert name: EIF2A:M1-I585
  Species: H. sapiens (human)
  Insert size (bp): 1755
  Mutation: wild type
  Entrez Gene: EIF2A (a.k.a. CDA02, EIF-2A, MST089, MSTP004, MSTP089)
  Promoter: CMV
  Tag / fusion protein: GSSGGSSGVSGWRLFKKIS (C terminal on insert)
  Cloning method: Ligation Independent Cloning
  Sequencing primers: 5′ T7; 3′ TTGCTCAGCGGTGGCAGCAG
Resource information
  A portion of this plasmid was derived from a plasmid made by: Mammalian Gene Collection (BC011885.1)
Terms and licenses: Academic/Nonprofit Terms; Industry Terms: Not Available to Industry
Depositor comments: 5' Cloning Site: EcoR1 (not destroyed), 3' Cloning Site: Xho1 (not destroyed).
How to cite: pBiT3.1-C_EIF2A:1-585 was a gift from Cheryl Arrowsmith (Addgene plasmid # 211278 ; http://n2t.net/addgene:211278 ; RRID:Addgene_211278)
