[The description below was written by a language model from this plasmid's Addgene catalogue record and pLannotate feature annotations shown in this document.]
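Description:
pBiT3.1-C_EIF2A:1-585 is a mammalian expression plasmid built on Promega's pBiT3.1-C backbone that produces full-length, wild-type human EIF2A (residues M1–I585, a 1,755 bp open reading frame derived from a Mammalian Gene Collection clone) with a C-terminal HiBiT tag. The insert was introduced by ligation-independent cloning between EcoRI and XhoI sites that remain intact. Transcription is driven by the CMV immediate-early enhancer and promoter, followed by a chimeric β-globin/immunoglobulin intron that aids mRNA processing, and terminates at an SV40 polyadenylation signal. A T7 promoter just upstream of the coding sequence also serves as a sequencing primer site. The tag, joined through a short glycine-serine linker, is the small peptide of the split NanoLuc system. It complements the LgBiT polypeptide to reconstitute a luminescent enzyme, so the amount of tagged protein can be read out by luminescence. The short "SET1" and SV40 large T antigen fragments in the automated annotation are most likely incidental matches rather than functional parts.

In bacteria the plasmid replicates to high copy number from a ColE1/pUC-type origin and is selected with kanamycin through the neo (nptII) gene under the bacterial EM7 promoter. A loxP site lies just upstream of this cassette. The catalogue entry lists neomycin/G418 as the mammalian selectable marker, whereas the feature table shows no eukaryotic promoter directly upstream of neo. It instead shows a separate SV40 promoter-driven blasticidin S deaminase cassette with a synthetic poly(A) signal, so the sequence points to blasticidin as the mammalian selection. The plasmid was deposited with a study of the ligandability of WD40 repeat-containing proteins. The record does not describe the assay format, but HiBiT fusions like this one are generally used to quantify protein levels or stability in cells.
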