Features (pLannotate 1.2.2; 17 found; start..end, strand, type, name):
     24..105     -  polyA_signal   SV40 poly(A) signal: SV40 polyadenylation signal
    128..211     -  CDS            large T antigen (fragment): large T antigen from SV40 (simian virus 40)
    276..641     +  enhancer       CMV enhancer: human cytomegalovirus immediate early enhancer
    643..842     +  promoter       CMV promoter: human cytomegalovirus (CMV) immediate early promoter
    981..1113    +  intron         chimeric intron: chimera between introns from human β-globin and immunoglobulin heavy chain genes
   1157..1175    +  promoter       T7 promoter: promoter for bacteriophage T7 RNA polymerase
   1243..2997    +  CDS            EIF2A: EIF2A_HUMAN - Experimental evidence at protein level: Swiss-Prot protein existence level 1. Functions in the early steps of protein synthesis of a small number of specific mRNAs. Acts by directing the binding of methionyl- tRNAi to 40S ribosomal subunits. In contrast to the eIF-2 complex, it binds methionyl-tRNAi to 40S subunits in a codon-dependent manner, whereas the eIF-2 complex binds methionyl-tRNAi to 40S subunits in a GTP-dependent manner. From Homo sapiens (Human).
   3093..3120    +  CDS            SET1 (fragment): solubility-enhancement tag derived from T7 phage gene 10B
   3146..3267    -  polyA_signal   SV40 poly(A) signal: SV40 polyadenylation signal
   3290..3358    -  CDS            large T antigen (fragment): large T antigen from SV40 (simian virus 40)
   3382..3415    +  protein_bind   loxP: Cre-mediated recombination occurs in the 8-bp core sequence (GCATACAT). Cre recombinase
   3425..3472    +  promoter       EM7 promoter: synthetic bacterial promoter&nbsp
   3504..4295    +  CDS            neo: KKA2_KLEPN - Also known as kan, nptII. Experimental evidence at protein level: Swiss-Prot protein existence level 1. Resistance to kanamycin, neomycin, paromomycin, ribostamycin, butirosin and gentamicin B. From Klebsiella pneumoniae.
   4456..5044    -  rep_origin     ori: high-copy-number ColE1/pMB1/pBR322/pUC origin of replication
   5170..5218    -  polyA_signal   poly(A) signal: synthetic polyadenylation signal
   5242..5640    -  CDS            BSD: blasticidin S deaminase; Aspergillus terreus BSD; confers resistance to blasticidin
   5671..6028    -  promoter       SV40 promoter: SV40 enhancer and early promoter
>Addgene plasmid #211278 | pBiT3.1-C_EIF2A:1-585 | addgene full sequence | sequence record 423426 | Addgene NGS Result
AAGACGCGTTAATTAAGACGTCGGCAGTGAAAAAAATGCTTTATTTGTGAAATTTGTGATGCTATTGCTT
TATTTGTAACCATTATAAGCTGCAATAAACAAGTTAACAACAACAATTGCATTCATTTTATGTTTCAGGT
TCAGGGGGAGGTGTGGGAGGTTTTTTAAAGCAAGTAAAACCTCTACAAATGTGGTATGGCTGATTATGAT
CCGCGGCCGCAATACGTCGACGTTATCAGCTGACTTCGTACGAGAGCCTAGGATTATGGCGCGCCACTAG
TTATTAATAGTAATCAATTACGGGGTCATTAGTTCATAGCCCATATATGGAGTTCCGCGTTACATAACTT
ACGGTAAATGGCCCGCCTGGCTGACCGCCCAACGACCCCCGCCCATTGACGTCAATAATGACGTATGTTC
CCATAGTAACGCCAATAGGGACTTTCCATTGACGTCAATGGGTGGAGTATTTACGGTAAACTGCCCACTT
GGCAGTACATCAAGTGTATCATATGCCAAGTCCGCCCCCTATTGACGTCAATGACGGTAAATGGCCCGCC
TGGCATTATGCCCAGTACATGACCTTACGGGACTTTCCTACTTGGCAGTACATCTACGTATTAGTCATCG
CTATTACCATGGTGATGCGGTTTTGGCAGTACACCAATGGGCGTGGATAGCGGTTTGACTCACGGGGATT
TCCAAGTCTCCACCCCATTGACGTCAATGGGAGTTTGTTTTGGCACCAAAATCAACGGGACTTTCCAAAA
TGTCGTAATAACCCCGCCCCGTTGACGCAAATGGGCGGTAGGCGTGTACGGTGGGAGGTCTATATAAGCA
GAGCTGGTTTAGTGAACCGTCAGATCACTAGAATCTTTATTGCGGTAGTTTATCACAGTTAAATTGCTAA
CGCAGTCAGTGCTTCTGACACAACAGTCTCGAACTTAAGCTGCAGAAGTTGGTCGTGAGGCACTGGGCAG
GTAAGTATCAAGGTTACAAGACAGGTTTAAGGAGACCAATAGAAACTGGGCTTGTCGAGACAGAGAAGAC
TCTTGCGTTTCTGATAGGCACCTATTGGTCTTACTGACATCCACTTTGCCTTTCTCTCCACAGGTGTCCA
CTCCCAGTTCAATTACAGCTCTTAAGGCTAGAGTATTAATACGACTCACTATAGGGGCGATCGCAACAAG
CTTCGGGAAGATCTGGAGCTAGCGGCGGGGGATCCGGTGGGAATTCGACACCATGGCGCCGTCCACGCCG
CTCTTGACAGTCCGAGGATCAGAAGGACTGTACATGGTGAATGGACCACCACATTTTACAGAAAGCACAG
TGTTTCCAAGGGAATCTGGGAAGAATTGCAAAGTCTGTATCTTTAGTAAGGATGGGACCTTGTTTGCCTG
GGGCAATGGAGAAAAAGTAAATATTATCAGTGTCACTAACAAGGGACTACTGCACTCCTTCGACCTCCTG
AAGGCAGTTTGCCTTGAATTCTCACCCAAAAATACTGTCCTGGCAACGTGGCAGCCTTACACTACTTCTA
AAGATGGCACAGCTGGGATACCCAACCTACAACTTTATGATGTGAAAACTGGGACATGTTTGAAATCTTT
CATCCAGAAAAAAATGCAAAATTGGTGTCCATCCTGGTCAGAAGATGAAACTCTTTGTGCCCGCAATGTT
AACAATGAAGTTCACTTCTTTGAAAACAACAATTTTAACACAATTGCAAATAAATTGCATTTGCAAAAAA
TTAATGACTTTGTATTATCACCTGGACCCCAACCATACAAGGTGGCTGTCTATGTTCCAGGAAGTAAAGG
TGCACCTTCATTTGTTAGATTATATCAGTACCCCAACTTTGCTGGACCTCATGCAGCTTTAGCTAATAAA
AGTTTCTTTAAGGCAGATAAAGTTACAATGCTGTGGAATAAAAAAGCTACTGCTGTGTTGGTAATAGCTA
GCACAGATGTTGACAAGACAGGAGCTTCCTACTATGGAGAACAAACTCTACACTACATTGCAACAAATGG
AGAAAGTGCTGTAGTGCAATTACCAAAAAATGGCCCCATTTATGATGTAGTTTGGAATTCTAGTTCTACT
GAGTTTTGTGCTGTATATGGTTTTATGCCTGCCAAAGCGACAATTTTCAACTTGAAATGTGATCCTGTAT
TTGACTTTGGAACTGGTCCTCGTAATGCAGCCTACTATAGCCCTCATGGACATATATTAGTATTAGCTGG
ATTTGGAAATCTGAGGGGACAAATGGAAGTGTGGGATGTGAAAAACTACAAACTTATTTCTAAACCGGTG
GCTTCTGATTCTACATATTTTGCTTGGTGCCCGGATGGTGAGCATATTTTAACAGCTACATGTGCTCCCA
GGTTACGGGTTAATAATGGATACAAAATTTGGCATTATACTGGCTCTATCTTGCACAAGTATGATGTGCC
ATCAAATGCAGAATTATGGCAGGTTTCTTGGCAGCCATTTTTGGATGGAATATTTCCAGCAAAAACAATA
ACTTACCAAGCAGTTCCAAGTGAAGTACCCAATGAGGAACCTAAAGTTGCAACAGCTTATAGACCCCCAG
CTTTAAGAAATAAACCAATCACCAATTCCAAATTGCATGAAGAGGAACCACCTCAGAATATGAAACCACA
ATCAGGAAACGATAAGCCATTATCAAAAACAGCTCTTAAAAATCAAAGGAAGCATGAAGCTAAGAAAGCT
GCAAAGCAGGAAGCAAGAAGTGACAAGAGTCCAGATTTGGCACCTACTCCTGCCCCACAGAGCACACCAC
GAAACACTGTCTCTCAGTCAATTTCTGGGGACCCTGAGATAGACAAAAAAATCAAGAACCTAAAGAAGAA
ACTGAAAGCAATCGAACAACTGAAAGAACAAGCAGCAACTGGAAAACAGCTAGAAAAAAATCAGTTGGAG
AAAATTCAGAAAGAAACAGCCCTTCTCCAGGAGCTGGAAGATTTGGAATTGGGTATTGGCTCGAGCGGTG
GGAGCTCCGGTGTGAGCGGCTGGCGGCTGTTCAAGAAGATTAGCTAAGTTTAAACGGCCGCGACTCTAGA
CTGCAGGCATGCAAGCTGATTTGGCTGCTGCCACCGCTGAGCAAGGCCGCTTCGAGCAGACATGATAAGA
TACATTGATGAGTTTGGACAAACCACAACTAGAATGCAGTGAAAAAAATGCTTTATTTGTGAAATTTGTG
ATGCTATTGCTTTATTTGTAACCATTATAAGCTGCAATAAACAAGTTAACAACAACAATTGCATTCATTT
TATGTTTCAGGTTCAGGGGGAGATGTGGGAGGTTTTTTTAAGCAAGTAAAACCTCTACAAATGTGGTAAA
ATCTTAATTAAGACTTCTAATATAACTTCGTATAGCATACATTATACGAAGTTATGGTTCCACTGTTGAC
AATTAATCATCGGCATAGTATATCGGCATAGTATAATACGACAAGGTGAGGAACTAAACCCAGGAGGCAG
ATCATGATTGAACAAGATGGATTGCACGCAGGTTCTCCGGCCGCTTGGGTGGAGAGGCTATTCGGCTATG
ACTGGGCACAACAGACAATCGGCTGCTCTGATGCCGCCGTGTTCCGGCTGTCAGCGCAGGGGCGCCCGGT
TCTTTTTGTCAAGACCGACCTGTCCGGTGCCCTGAATGAACTGCAGGACGAGGCAGCGCGGCTATCGTGG
CTGGCCACGACGGGCGTTCCTTGCGCAGCTGTGCTCGACGTTGTCACTGAAGCGGGAAGGGACTGGCTGC
TATTGGGCGAAGTGCCGGGGCAGGATCTCCTGTCATCTCACCTTGCTCCTGCCGAGAAAGTATCCATCAT
GGCTGATGCAATGCGGCGGCTGCATACGCTTGATCCGGCTACCTGCCCATTCGACCACCAAGCGAAACAT
CGCATCGAGCGAGCACGTACTCGGATGGAAGCCGGTCTTGTCGATCAGGATGATCTGGACGAAGAGCATC
AGGGGCTCGCGCCAGCCGAACTGTTCGCCAGGCTCAAGGCGCGCATGCCCGACGGCGAGGATCTCGTCGT
GACCCATGGCGATGCCTGCTTGCCGAATATCATGGTGGAAAATGGCCGCTTTTCTGGATTCATCGACTGT
GGCCGGCTGGGTGTGGCGGACCGCTATCAGGACATAGCGTTGGCTACCCGTGATATTGCTGAAGAGCTTG
GCGGCGAATGGGCTGACCGCTTCCTCGTGCTTTACGGTATCGCCGCTCCCGATTCGCAGCGCATCGCCTT
CTATCGCCTTCTTGACGAGTTCTTCTGATTCGAAATGACCGACCAAGCGACGCCCAACCGGTATCAGCTC
ACTCAAAGGCGGTAATACGGTTATCCACAGAATCAGGGGATAACGCAGGAAAGAACATGTGAGCAAAAGG
CCAGCAAAAGGCCAGGAACCGTAAAAAGGCCGCGTTGCTGGCGTTTTTCCATAGGCTCCGCCCCCCTGAC
GAGCATCACAAAAATCGACGCTCAAGTCAGAGGTGGCGAAACCCGACAGGACTATAAAGATACCAGGCGT
TTCCCCCTGGAAGCTCCCTCGTGCGCTCTCCTGTTCCGACCCTGCCGCTTACCGGATACCTGTCCGCCTT
TCTCCCTTCGGGAAGCGTGGCGCTTTCTCATAGCTCACGCTGTAGGTATCTCAGTTCGGTGTAGGTCGTT
CGCTCCAAGCTGGGCTGTGTGCACGAACCCCCCGTTCAGCCCGACCGCTGCGCCTTATCCGGTAACTATC
GTCTTGAGTCCAACCCGGTAAGACACGACTTATCGCCACTGGCAGCAGCCACTGGTAACAGGATTAGCAG
AGCGAGGTATGTAGGCGGTGCTACAGAGTTCTTGAAGTGGTGGCCTAACTACGGCTACACTAGAAGGACA
GTATTTGGTATCTGCGCTCTGCTGAAGCCAGTTACCTTCGGAAAAAGAGTTGGTAGCTCTTGATCCGGCA
AACAAACCACCGCTGGTAGCGGTGGTTTTTTTGTTTGCAAGCAGCAGATTACGCGCAGAAAAAAAGGATT
TCAAGAAGATCCTTTGATCTTTTCTACGGGGTCTGACGCTCAGTGGAACGAAAACTCACGTTAAGGGATT
TTGGTCATGAGATTATCAAAAAGGATCTTCACCTAGATCCTTTTATAGTCCGGAATCGTCACACAAAAAA
CCAACACACAGATGTAATGAAAATAAAGATATTTTATTGCGGCCATCGTGATGGCTAGAGTTTAGCCCTC
CCACACATAACCAGAGGGCAGCAATTCACGAATCCCAACTGCCGTCGGCTGTCCATCACTGTCCTTCACT
ATGGCTTTGATCCCAGGATGCAGATCGAGAAGCACCTGTCGGCACCGTCCGCAGGGGCTCAAGATGCCCC
TGTTCTCATTTCCGATCGCGACGATACAAGTCAGGTTGCCAGCTGCCGCAGCAGCAGCAGTGCCCAGCAC
CACGAGTTCTGCACAAGGTCCCCCAGTAAAATGATATACATTGACACCAGTGAAGATGCGGCCGTCGCTA
GAGAGAGCTGCGCTGGCGACGCTGTAGTCTTCAGAGATGGGGATGCTGTTGATTGTAGCCGTTGCTCTTT
CAATGAGGGTGGATTCTTCTTGAGACAAAGGCTTGGCCATGGTGGCGCTAGTGTCAGAAGAATCGAGCTT
TTTGCAAAAGCCTAGGCCTCCAAAAAAGCCTCCTCACTACTTCTGGAATAGCTCAGAGGCCGAGGCGGCC
TCGGCCTCTGCATAAATAAAAAAAATTAGTCAGCCATGGGGCGGAGAATGGGCGGAACTGGGCGGAGTTA
GGGGCGGGATGGGCGGAGTTAGGGGCGGGACTATGGTTGCTGACTAATTGAGATGCATGCTTTGCATACT
TCTGCCTGCTGGGGAGCCTGGGGACTTTCCACACCTGGTTGCTGACTAATTGAGATGCATGCTTTGCATA
CTTCTGCCTGCTGGGGAGCCTGGGGACTTTCCACACCCTAACTGACACACATTCCACAGCTGGTTCTTTC
CGCCTCAGAAGGTACCTAACCAAGTTCCTCTTTCAGAGGTTATTTCAGGCCATGGTGCTGCGC
