>Addgene plasmid #211278 | pBiT3.1-C_EIF2A:1-585 | depositor partial sequence | sequence record 412034 | Insert sequence
ATGGCGCCGTCCACGCCGCTCTTGACAGTCCGAGGATCAGAAGGACTGTACATGGTGAATGGACCACCAC
ATTTTACAGAAAGCACAGTGTTTCCAAGGGAATCTGGGAAGAATTGCAAAGTCTGTATCTTTAGTAAGGA
TGGGACCTTGTTTGCCTGGGGCAATGGAGAAAAAGTAAATATTATCAGTGTCACTAACAAGGGACTACTG
CACTCCTTCGACCTCCTGAAGGCAGTTTGCCTTGAATTCTCACCCAAAAATACTGTCCTGGCAACGTGGC
AGCCTTACACTACTTCTAAAGATGGCACAGCTGGGATACCCAACCTACAACTTTATGATGTGAAAACTGG
GACATGTTTGAAATCTTTCATCCAGAAAAAAATGCAAAATTGGTGTCCATCCTGGTCAGAAGATGAAACT
CTTTGTGCCCGCAATGTTAACAATGAAGTTCACTTCTTTGAAAACAACAATTTTAACACAATTGCAAATA
AATTGCATTTGCAAAAAATTAATGACTTTGTATTATCACCTGGACCCCAACCATACAAGGTGGCTGTCTA
TGTTCCAGGAAGTAAAGGTGCACCTTCATTTGTTAGATTATATCAGTACCCCAACTTTGCTGGACCTCAT
GCAGCTTTAGCTAATAAAAGTTTCTTTAAGGCAGATAAAGTTACAATGCTGTGGAATAAAAAAGCTACTG
CTGTGTTGGTAATAGCTAGCACAGATGTTGACAAGACAGGAGCTTCCTACTATGGAGAACAAACTCTACA
CTACATTGCAACAAATGGAGAAAGTGCTGTAGTGCAATTACCAAAAAATGGCCCCATTTATGATGTAGTT
TGGAATTCTAGTTCTACTGAGTTTTGTGCTGTATATGGTTTTATGCCTGCCAAAGCGACAATTTTCAACT
TGAAATGTGATCCTGTATTTGACTTTGGAACTGGTCCTCGTAATGCAGCCTACTATAGCCCTCATGGACA
TATATTAGTATTAGCTGGATTTGGAAATCTGAGGGGACAAATGGAAGTGTGGGATGTGAAAAACTACAAA
CTTATTTCTAAACCGGTGGCTTCTGATTCTACATATTTTGCTTGGTGCCCGGATGGTGAGCATATTTTAA
CAGCTACATGTGCTCCCAGGTTACGGGTTAATAATGGATACAAAATTTGGCATTATACTGGCTCTATCTT
GCACAAGTATGATGTGCCATCAAATGCAGAATTATGGCAGGTTTCTTGGCAGCCATTTTTGGATGGAATA
TTTCCAGCAAAAACAATAACTTACCAAGCAGTTCCAAGTGAAGTACCCAATGAGGAACCTAAAGTTGCAA
CAGCTTATAGACCCCCAGCTTTAAGAAATAAACCAATCACCAATTCCAAATTGCATGAAGAGGAACCACC
TCAGAATATGAAACCACAATCAGGAAACGATAAGCCATTATCAAAAACAGCTCTTAAAAATCAAAGGAAG
CATGAAGCTAAGAAAGCTGCAAAGCAGGAAGCAAGAAGTGACAAGAGTCCAGATTTGGCACCTACTCCTG
CCCCACAGAGCACACCACGAAACACTGTCTCTCAGTCAATTTCTGGGGACCCTGAGATAGACAAAAAAAT
CAAGAACCTAAAGAAGAAACTGAAAGCAATCGAACAACTGAAAGAACAAGCAGCAACTGGAAAACAGCTA
GAAAAAAATCAGTTGGAGAAAATTCAGAAAGAAACAGCCCTTCTCCAGGAGCTGGAAGATTTGGAATTGG
GTATT
